>Addgene plasmid #45222 | C-term Hec1-targeted Aurora B FRET sensor | depositor full sequence | sequence record 62971 | C-term Hec1-targeted Aurora B FRET sensor sequence 9289 bps
GACGGATCGGGAGATCTCCCGATCCCCTATGGTGCACTCTCAGTACAATCTGCTCTGATGCCGCATAGTT
AAGCCAGTATCTGCTCCCTGCTTGTGTGTTGGAGGTCGCTGAGTAGTGCGCGAGCAAAATTTAAGCTACA
ACAAGGCAAGGCTTGACCGACAATTGCATGAAGAATCTGCTTAGGGTTAGGCGTTTTGCGCTGCTTCGCG
ATGTACGGGCCAGATATACGCGTTGACATTGATTATTGACTAGTTATTAATAGTAATCAATTACGGGGTC
ATTAGTTCATAGCCCATATATGGAGTTCCGCGTTACATAACTTACGGTAAATGGCCCGCCTGGCTGACCG
CCCAACGACCCCCGCCCATTGACGTCAATAATGACGTATGTTCCCATAGTAACGCCAATAGGGACTTTCC
ATTGACGTCAATGGGTGGAGTATTTACGGTAAACTGCCCACTTGGCAGTACATCAAGTGTATCATATGCC
AAGTACGCCCCCTATTGACGTCAATGACGGTAAATGGCCCGCCTGGCATTATGCCCAGTACATGACCTTA
TGGGACTTTCCTACTTGGCAGTACATCTACGTATTAGTCATCGCTATTACCATGGTGATGCGGTTTTGGC
AGTACATCAATGGGCGTGGATAGCGGTTTGACTCACGGGGATTTCCAAGTCTCCACCCCATTGACGTCAA
TGGGAGTTTGTTTTGGCACCAAAATCAACGGGACTTTCCAAAATGTCGTAACAACTCCGCCCCATTGACG
CAAATGGGCGGTAGGCGTGTACGGTGGGAGGTCTATATAAGCAGAGCTCTCTGGCTAACTAGAGAACCCA
CTGCTTACTGGCTTATCGAAATTAATACGACTCACTATAGGGAGACCCAAGCTTGGCGCGCCATGAAGCG
CAGTTCAGTTTCCAGCGGTGGTGCTGGCCGCCTCTCCATGCAGGAGTTAAGATCCCAGGATGTAAATAAA
CAAGGCCTCTATACCCCTCAAACCAAAGAGAAACCAACCTTTGGAAAGTTGAGTATAAACAAACCGACAT
CTGAAAGAAAAGTCTCGCTATTTGGCAAAAGAACTAGTGGACATGGATCCCGGAATAGTCAACTTGGTAT
ATTTTCCAGTTCTGAGAAAATCAAGGACCCGAGACCACTTAATGACAAAGCATTCATTCAGCAGTGTATT
CGACAACTCTGTGAGTTTCTTACAGAAAATGGTTATGCACATAATGTGTCCATGAAATCTCTACAAGCTC
CCTCTGTTAAAGACTTCCTGAAGATCTTCACATTTCTTTATGGCTTCCTGTGCCCCTCATACGAACTTCC
TGACACAAAGTTTGAAGAAGAGGTTCCAAGAATCTTTAAAGACCTTGGGTATCCTTTTGCACTATCCAAA
AGCTCCATGTACACAGTGGGGGCTCCTCATACATGGCCTCACATTGTGGCAGCCTTAGTTTGGCTAATAG
ACTGCATCAAGATACATACTGCCATGAAAGAAAGCTCACCTTTATTTGATGATGGGCAGCCTTGGGGAGA
AGAAACTGAAGATGGAATTATGCATAATAAGTTGTTTTTGGACTACACCATAAAATGCTATGAGAGTTTT
ATGAGTGGTGCCGACAGCTTTGATGAGATGAATGCAGAGCTGCAGTCAAAACTGAAGGATTTATTTAATG
TGGATGCTTTTAAGCTGGAATCATTAGAAGCAAAAAACAGAGCATTGAATGAACAGATTGCAAGATTGGA
ACAAGAAAGAGAAAAAGAACCGAATCGTCTAGAGTCGTTGAGAAAACTGAAGGCTTCCTTACAAGGAGAT
GTTCAAAAGTATCAGGCATACATGAGCAATTTGGAGTCTCATTCAGCCATTCTTGACCAGAAATTAAATG
GTCTCAATGAGGAAATTGCTAGAGTAGAACTAGAATGTGAAACAATAAAACAGGAGAACACTCGACTACA
GAATATCATTGACAACCAGAAGTACTCAGTTGCAGACATTGAGCGAATAAATCATGAAAGAAATGAATTG
CAGCAGACTATTAATAAATTAACCAAGGACCTGGAAGCTGAACAACAGAAGTTGTGGAATGAGGAGTTAA
AATATGCCAGAGGCAAAGAAGCGATTGAAACACAATTAGCAGAGTATCACAAATTGGCTAGAAAATTAAA
ACTTATTCCTAAAGGTGCTGAGAATTCCAAAGGTTATGACTTTGAAATTAAGTTTAATCCCGAGGCTGGT
GCCAACTGCCTTGTCAAATACAGGGCTCAAGTTTATGTACCTCTTAAGGAACTCCTGAATGAAACTGAAG
AAGAAATTAATAAAGCCCTAAATAAAAAAATGGGTTTGGAGGATACTTTAGAACAATTGAATGCAATGAT
AACAGAAAGCAAGAGAAGTGTGAGAACTCTGAAAGAAGAAGTTCAAAAGCTGGATGATCTTTACCAACAA
AAAATTAAGGAAGCAGAGGAAGAGGATGAAAAATGTGCCAGTGAGCTTGAGTCCTTGGAGAAACACAAGC
ACCTGCTAGAAAGTACTGTTAACCAGGGGCTCAGTGAAGCTATGAATGAATTAGATGCTGTTCAGCGGGA
ATACCAACTAGTTGTGCAAACCACGACTGAAGAAAGACGAAAAGTGGGAAATAACTTGCAACGTCTGTTA
GAGATGGTTGCTACACATGTTGGGTCTGTAGAGAAACATCTTGAGGAGCAGATTGCTAAAGTTGATAGAG
AATATGAAGAATGCATGTCAGAAGATCTCTCGGAAAATATTAAAGAGATTAGAGATAAGTATGAGAAGAA
AGCTACTCTAATTAAGTCTTCTGAAGAGCTAGCCTCGAGCGCCACCATGGTGAGCAAGGGCGAGGAGACC
ACAATGGGCGTAATCAAGCCCGACATGAAGATCAAGCTGAAGATGGAGGGCAACGTGAATGGCCACGCCT
TCGTGATCGAGGGCGAGGGCGAGGGCAAGCCCTACGACGGCACCAACACCATCAACCTGGAGGTGAAGGA
GGGAGCCCCCCTGCCCTTCTCCTACGACATTCTGACCACCGCGTTCGCCTACGGCAACAGGGCCTTCACC
AAGTACCCCGACGACATCCCCAACTACTTCAAGCAGTCCTTCCCCGAGGGCTACTCTTGGGAGCGCACCA
TGACCTTCGAGGACAAGGGCATCGTGAAGGTGAAGTCCGACATCTCCATGGAGGAGGACTCCTTCATCTA
CGAGATACACCTCAAGGGCGAGAACTTCCCCCCCAACGGCCCCGTGATGCAGAAGAAGACCACCGGCTGG
GACGCCTCCACCGAGAGGATGTACGTGCGCGACGGCGTGCTGAAGGGCGACGTCAAGCACAAGCTGCTGC
TGGAGGGCGGCGGCCACCACCGCGTTGACTTCAAGACCATCTACAGGGCCAAGAAGGCGGTGAAGCTGCC
CGACTATCACTTTGTGGACCACCGCATCGAGATCCTGAACCACGACAAGGACTACAACAAGGTGACCGTT
TACGAGAGCGCCGTGGCCCGCAACTCCACCGACGGCATGGACGAGCTGTACAAGGCTGGTACCAAGGGTA
ATGGTAGGTTTTTAACTTTAAAACCATTGCCTGACAGCATTATTCAAGAAAGCCTGGAGATTCAGCAAGG
TGTGAATCCATTTTTCATTGGTAGATCCGAGGATTGCAATTGTAAAATTGAAGACAGTAGGTTGTCTCGA
GTTCATTGCTTCATTTTCAAAAAGAGGCATGCTGTAGGCAAAAGCATGTATGAATCTCCGGCACAAGGTT
TAGATGATATTTGGTATTGCCACACCGGAACTAACGTGAGCTATTTAAATAATAACCGCATGATACAGGG
TACGAAATTCCTTTTACAAGACGGAGATGAAATCAAGATCATTTGGGATAAAAACAATAAATTTGTCATT
GGCTTTAAAGTGGAAATTAACGATACTACAGGTCTGTTTAACGAGGGATTAGGTATGTTACAAGAACAAA
GAGTAGTACTTAAGCAAACAGCCGAAGAAAAAGATTTGGTGAAAAAGTTAGGAGGATCCGGCGGCAAGGT
GAACAAGATCGTGAAGAACCGCCGCACCGTGGCCATCGGTGGTTCCGGAGGAGTGAGCAAGGGCGAGGAG
CTGTTCACCGGGGTGGTGCCCATCCTGGTCGAGCTGGACGGCGACGTAAACGGCCACAAGTTCAGCGTGT
CCGGCGAGGGCGAGGGCGATGCCACCTACGGCAAGCTGACCCTGAAGCTGCTCTGCACCACCGGCAAGCT
GCCCGTGCCCTGGCCCACCCTCGTGACCACCCTGGGCTACGGCCTGCAGTGCTTCGCCCGCTACCCCGAC
CACATGAAGCAGCACGACTTCTTCAAGTCCGCCATGCCCGAAGGCTACGTCCAGGAGCGCACCATCTTCT
TCAAGGACGACGGCAACTACAAGACCCGCGCCGAGGTGAAGTTCGAGGGCGACACCCTGGTGAACCGCAT
CGAGCTGAAGGGCATCGACTTCAAGGAGGACGGCAACATCCTGGGGCACAAGCTGGAGTACAACTACAAC
AGCCACAACGTCTATATCACCGCCGACAAGCAGAAGAACGGCATCAAGGCCAACTTCAAGATCCGCCACA
ACATCGAGGACGGCGGCGTGCAGCTCGCCGACCACTACCAGCAGAACACCCCCATCGGCGACGGCCCCGT
GCTGCTGCCCGACAACCACTACCTGAGCTACCAGTCCGCCCTGTTCAAAGACCCCAACGAGAAGCGCGAT
CACATGGTCCTGCTGGAGTTCCTGACCGCCGCCGGGATCACTGAAGGCATGAACGAGCTGTACAAGTAAT
CTAGAGGGCCCTATTCTATAGTGTCACCTAAATGCTAGAGCTCGCTGATCAGCCTCGACTGTGCCTTCTA
GTTGCCAGCCATCTGTTGTTTGCCCCTCCCCCGTGCCTTCCTTGACCCTGGAAGGTGCCACTCCCACTGT
CCTTTCCTAATAAAATGAGGAAATTGCATCGCATTGTCTGAGTAGGTGTCATTCTATTCTGGGGGGTGGG
GTGGGGCAGGACAGCAAGGGGGAGGATTGGGAAGACAATAGCAGGCATGCTGGGGATGCGGTGGGCTCTA
TGGCTTCTGAGGCGGAAAGAACCAGCTGGGGCTCTAGGGGGTATCCCC
[124 nt withheld, positions 5159-5282]
C
[91 nt withheld, positions 5284-5374]
A
[49 nt withheld, positions 5376-5424]
CCTTTGACGTTGGAGTCCACGTTCTTT
[37 nt withheld, positions 5452-5488]
ACCCTATCTCGGTCTATTCTTTTGATTTATAAGGGATTTTGCCGATTTCGGCCTATTGGTTAAAAAATGA
GCTGATTTAACAAAAATTTAACGCGAATTAATTCTGTGGAATGTGTGTCAGTTAGGGTGTGGAAAGTCCC
CAGGCTCCCCAGCAGGCAGAAGTATGCAAAGCATGCATCTCAATTAGTCAGCAACCAGGTGTGGAAAGTC
CCCAGGCTCCCCAGCAGGCAGAAGTATGCAAAGCATGCATCTCAATTAGTCAGCAACCATAGTCCCGCCC
CTAACTCCGCCCATCCCGCCCCTAACTCCGCCCAGTTCCGCCCATTCTCCGCCCCATGGCTGACTAATTT
TTTTTATTTATGCAGAGGCCGAGGCCGCCTCTGCCTCTGAGCTATTCCAGAAGTAGTGAGGAGGCTTTTT
TGGAGGCCTAGGCTTTTGCAAAAAGCTCCCGGGAGCTTGTATATCCATTTTCGGATCTGATCAAGAGACA
GGATGAGGATCGTTTCGCATGATTGAACAAGATGGATTGCACGCAGGTTCTCCGGCCGCTTGGGTGGAGA
GGCTATTCGGCTATGACTGGGCACAACAGACAATCGGCTGCTCTGATGCCGCCGTGTTCCGGCTGTCAGC
GCAGGGGCGCCCGGTTCTTTTTGTCAAGACCGACCTGTCCGGTGCCCTGAATGAACTGCAGGACGAGGCA
GCGCGGCTATCGTGGCTGGCCACGACGGGCGTTCCTTGCGCAGCTGTGCTCGACGTTGTCACTGAAGCGG
GAAGGGACTGGCTGCTATTGGGCGAAGTGCCGGGGCAGGATCTCCTGTCATCTCACCTTGCTCCTGCCGA
GAAAGTATCCATCATGGCTGATGCAATGCGGCGGCTGCATACGCTTGATCCGGCTACCTGCCCATTCGAC
CACCAAGCGAAACATCGCATCGAGCGAGCACGTACTCGGATGGAAGCCGGTCTTGTCGATCAGGATGATC
TGGACGAAGAGCATCAGGGGCTCGCGCCAGCCGAACTGTTCGCCAGGCTCAAGGCGCGCATGCCCGACGG
CGAGGATCTCGTCGTGACCCATGGCGATGCCTGCTTGCCGAATATCATGGTGGAAAATGGCCGCTTTTCT
GGATTCATCGACTGTGGCCGGCTGGGTGTGGCGGACCGCTATCAGGACATAGCGTTGGCTACCCGTGATA
TTGCTGAAGAGCTTGGCGGCGAATGGGCTGACCGCTTCCTCGTGCTTTACGGTATCGCCGCTCCCGATTC
GCAGCGCATCGCCTTCTATCGCCTTCTTGACGAGTTCTTCTGAGCGGGACTCTGGGGTTCGAAATGACCG
ACCAAGCGACGCCCAACCTGCCATCACGAGATTTCGATTCCACCGCCGCCTTCTATGAAAGGTTGGGCTT
CGGAATCGTTTTCCGGGACGCCGGCTGGATGATCCTCCAGCGCGGGGATCTCATGCTGGAGTTCTTCGCC
CACCCCAACTTGTTTATTGCAGCTTATAATGGTTACAAATAAAGCAATAGCATCACAAATTTCACAAATA
AAGCATTTTTTTCACTGCATTCTAGTTGTGGTTTGTCCAAACTCATCAATGTATCTTATCATGTCTGTAT
ACCGTCGACCTCTAGCTAGAGCTTGGCGTAATCATGGTCATAGCTGTTTCCTGTGTGAAATTGTTATCCG
CTCACAATTCCACACAACATACGAGCCGGAAGCATAAAGTGTAAAGCCTGGGGTGCCTAATGAGTGAGCT
AACTCACATTAATTGCGTTGCGCTCACTGCCCGCTTTCCAGTCGGGAAACCTGTCGTGCCAGCTGCATTA
ATGAATCGGCCAACGCGCGGGGAGAGGCGGTTTGCGTATTGGGCGCTCTTCCGCTTCCTCGCTCACTGAC
TCGCTGCGCTCGGTCGTTCGGCTGCGGCGAGCGGTATCAGCTCACTCAAAGGCGGTAATACGGTTATCCA
CAGAATCAGGGGATAACGCAGGAAAGAACATGTGAGCAAAAGGCCAGCAAAAGGCCAGGAACCGTAAAAA
GGCCGCGTTGCTGGCGTTTTTCCATAGGCTCCGCCCCCCTGACGAGCATCACAAAAATCGACGCTCAAGT
CAGAGGTGGCGAAACCCGACAGGACTATAAAGATACCAGGCGTTTCCCCCTGGAAGCTCCCTCGTGCGCT
CTCCTGTTCCGACCCTGCCGCTTACCGGATACCTGTCCGCCTTTCTCCCTTCGGGAAGCGTGGCGCTTTC
TCATAGCTCACGCTGTAGGTATCTCAGTTCGGTGTAGGTCGTTCGCTCCAAGCTGGGCTGTGTGCACGAA
CCCCCCGTTCAGCCCGACCGCTGCGCCTTATCCGGTAACTATCGTCTTGAGTCCAACCCGGTAAGACACG
ACTTATCGCCACTGGCAGCAGCCACTGGTAACAGGATTAGCAGAGCGAGGTATGTAGGCGGTGCTACAGA
GTTCTTGAAGTGGTGGCCTAACTACGGCTACACTAGAAGAACAGTATTTGGTATCTGCGCTCTGCTGAAG
CCAGTTACCTTCGGAAAAAGAGTTGGTAGCTCTTGATCCGGCAAACAAACCACCGCTGGTAGCGGTTTTT
TTGTTTGCAAGCAGCAGATTACGCGCAGAAAAAAAGGATCTCAAGAAGATCCTTTGATCTTTTCTACGGG
GTCTGACGCTCAGTGGAACGAAAACTCACGTTAAGGGATTTTGGTCATGAGATTATCAAAAAGGATCTTC
ACCTAGATCCTTTTAAATTAAAAATGAAGTTTTAAATCAATCTAAAGTATATATGAGTAAACTTGGTCTG
ACAGTTACCAATGCTTAATCAGTGAGGCACCTATCTCAGCGATCTGTCTATTTCGTTCATCCATAGTTGC
CTGACTCCCCGTCGTGTAGATAACTACGATACGGGAGGGCTTACCATCTGGCCCCAGTGCTGCAATGATA
CCGCGAGACCCACGCTCACCGGCTCCAGATTTATCAGCAATAAACCAGCCAGCCGGAAGGGCCGAGCGCA
GAAGTGGTCCTGCAACTTTATCCGCCTCCATCCAGTCTATTAATTGTTGCCGGGAAGCTAGAGTAAGTAG
TTCGCCAGTTAATAGTTTGCGCAACGTTGTTGCCATTGCTACAGGCATCGTGGTGTCACGCTCGTCGTTT
GGTATGGCTTCATTCAGCTCCGGTTCCCAACGATCAAGGCGAGTTACATGATCCCCCATGTTGTGCAAAA
AAGCGGTTAGCTCCTTCGGTCCTCCGATCGTTGTCAGAAGTAAGTTGGCCGCAGTGTTATCACTCATGGT
TATGGCAGCACTGCATAATTCTCTTACTGTCATGCCATCCGTAAGATGCTTTTCTGTGACTGGTGAGTAC
TCAACCAAGTCATTCTGAGAATAGTGTATGCGGCGACCGAGTTGCTCTTGCCCGGCGTCAATACGGGATA
ATACCGCGCCACATAGCAGAACTTTAAAAGTGCTCATCATTGGAAAACGTTCTTCGGGGCGAAAACTCTC
AAGGATCTTACCGCTGTTGAGATCCAGTTCGATGTAACCCACTCGTGCACCCAACTGATCTTCAGCATCT
TTTACTTTCACCAGCGTTTCTGGGTGAGCAAAAACAGGAAGGCAAAATGCCGCAAAAAAGGGAATAAGGG
CGACACGGAAATGTTGAATACTCATACTCTTCCTTTTTCAATATTATTGAAGCATTTATCAGGGTTATTG
TCTCATGAGCGGATACATATTTGAATGTATTTAGAAAAATAAACAAATAGGGGTTCCGCGCACATTTCCC
CGAAAAGTGCCACCTGACGTC
Features (pLannotate 1.2.2; 24 found; start..end, strand, type, name):
     28..80      -  misc_feature   bom (fragment): basis of mobility region from pBR322
    235..614     +  enhancer       CMV enhancer: human cytomegalovirus immediate early enhancer
    615..818     +  promoter       CMV promoter: human cytomegalovirus (CMV) immediate early promoter
    814..847     +  LTR            5' LTR (truncated) (fragment): truncated 5' long terminal repeat (LTR) from HIV-1
    863..881     +  promoter       T7 promoter: promoter for bacteriophage T7 RNA polymerase
    903..2828    +  CDS            NDC80: NDC80_HUMAN - Also known as HEC, HEC1, KNTC2. Experimental evidence at protein level: Swiss-Prot protein existence level 1. Acts as a component of the essential kinetochore-associated NDC80 complex, which is required for chromosome segregation and spindle checkpoint activity (PubMed:9315664, PubMed:12351790, PubMed:14654001, PubMed:14699129, PubMed:15062103, PubMed:15235793, PubMed:15239953, PubMed:15548592, PubMed:16732327). Required for kinetochore integrity and the organization of stable microtubule binding sites in the outer plate of the kinetochore (PubMed:15548592). The NDC80 complex syn
   2847..3554    +  CDS            mTFP1: mTFP1 is a basic (constitutively fluorescent) cyan fluorescent protein published in 2006, derived from Clavularia sp.. It has low acid sensitivity.
   3564..4040    +  CDS            RAD53 (fragment): RAD53_YEAST - Also known as MEC2, SAD1, SPK1. Experimental evidence at protein level: Swiss-Prot protein existence level 1. Controls S-phase checkpoint as well as G1 and G2 DNA damage checkpoints. Phosphorylates proteins on serine, threonine, and tyrosine. Prevents entry into anaphase and mitotic exit after DNA damage via regulation of the Polo kinase CDC5. Seems to be involved in the phosphorylation of RPH1. From Saccharomyces cerevisiae (strain ATCC 204508 / S288c) (Baker's yeast).
   4113..4826    +  CDS            YPet: YPet is a basic (constitutively fluorescent) yellow fluorescent protein published in 2005, derived from Aequorea victoria. It has moderate acid sensitivity.
   4845..4863    -  promoter       SP6 promoter: promoter for bacteriophage SP6 RNA polymerase
   4889..5113    +  polyA_signal   bGH poly(A) signal: bovine growth hormone polyadenylation signal
   5117..5138    +  promoter       SV40 promoter (fragment): SV40 enhancer and early promoter
   5159..5587    +  rep_origin     f1 ori (sequence partly withheld): f1 bacteriophage origin of replication; arrow indicates direction of (+) strand synthesis
   5601..5930    +  promoter       SV40 promoter: SV40 enhancer and early promoter
   5997..6788    +  CDS            neo: KKA2_KLEPN - Also known as kan, nptII. Experimental evidence at protein level: Swiss-Prot protein existence level 1. Resistance to kanamycin, neomycin, paromomycin, ribostamycin, butirosin and gentamicin B. From Klebsiella pneumoniae.
   6812..6970    +  CDS            ble (fragment): BLE_KLEPN - Experimental evidence at protein level: Swiss-Prot protein existence level 1. Binding protein with a strong affinity to the bleomycin family of antibiotics. Binds to CL990; an antimitotic-antibiotic compound. From Klebsiella pneumoniae.
   6965..7086    +  polyA_signal   SV40 poly(A) signal: SV40 polyadenylation signal
   7159..7175    -  protein_bind   lac operator: The lac repressor binds to the lac operator to inhibit transcription in E. coli. This inhibition can be relieved by adding lactose or isopropyl-β-D-thiogalactopyranoside (IPTG). lac repressor encoded by lacI
   7183..7213    -  promoter       lac promoter: promoter for the E. coli lac operon
   7228..7249    -  protein_bind   CAP binding site: CAP binding activates transcription in the presence of cAMP. E. coli catabolite activator protein
   7262..7354    -  CDS            lacI (fragment): lac repressor; lacI; The lac repressor binds to the lac operator to inhibit transcription in E. coli. This inhibition can be relieved by adding lactose or isopropyl-β-D-thiogalactopyranoside (IPTG).
   7537..8122    -  rep_origin     ori: high-copy-number ColE1/pMB1/pBR322/pUC origin of replication
   8293..9153    -  CDS            AmpR: β-lactamase; bla; confers resistance to ampicillin, carbenicillin, and related antibiotics
   9154..9258    -  promoter       AmpR promoter: bla
