[The description below was written by a language model from this plasmid's Addgene catalogue record and pLannotate feature annotations shown in this document.]
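Description:
C-term Hec1-targeted Aurora B FRET sensor (also recorded as pDL005) is a 9.3 kb mammalian expression plasmid built on the pcDNA3.1 backbone. It is propagated in E. coli at high copy from a ColE1/pUC-type origin under ampicillin selection (AmpR, β-lactamase). An f1 origin is also present. For mammalian cells, the backbone carries an SV40 early promoter driving the neo gene, followed by an SV40 poly(A) signal, which would allow G418 selection of stable lines. Short annotated fragments such as bom, a truncated HIV-1 LTR, ble, lacI and the lac promoter/operator appear to be backbone remnants or partial matches rather than functional parts of the design.

The payload is a single fusion open reading frame of about 3.9 kb, transcribed from the CMV enhancer/promoter and terminated by the bGH poly(A) signal, with flanking T7 and SP6 promoters. It begins with human NDC80 (Hec1), an outer kinetochore component of the NDC80 complex. The sensor module is fused to the Hec1 C-terminus and consists of the cyan donor mTFP1, a fragment of yeast RAD53, and the yellow acceptor YPet. The RAD53 fragment presumably supplies a phospho-binding domain, as is usual in kinase FRET reporters of this layout. The short unannotated stretch between it and YPet may hold the substrate peptide, but the record does not annotate this. In such sensors, phosphorylation causes an intramolecular conformational change that alters energy transfer between the two fluorophores. Hec1 tethers the reporter at the outer kinetochore, so the construct reports local Aurora B kinase activity there in living cells. This fits the associated study of how kinetochore-targeted protein phosphatase 1 opposes Aurora B.
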