Addgene plasmid #45222: C-term Hec1-targeted Aurora B FRET sensor
Depositing lab: Michael Lampson. Depositing organization: University of Pennsylvania. Publication: Regulated targeting of protein phosphatase 1 to the outer kinetochore by KNL1 opposes Aurora B kinase. Liu D, Vleugel M, Backer CB, Hori T, Fukagawa T, Cheeseman IM, Lampson MA. J Cell Biol. 2010 Mar 22;188(6):809-20. doi: 10.1083/jcb.201001006. Epub 2010 Mar 15. PubMed 20231380.
Backbone
  Vector backbone: pcDNA3.1
  Backbone manufacturer: Invitrogen
  Backbone size w/o insert (bp): 5338
  Total vector size (bp): 9289
  Vector type: Mammalian Expression
Growth in bacteria
  Bacterial resistance: Ampicillin, 100 μg/mL
  Growth temperature: 37°C
  Growth strain: DH5alpha
  Copy number: High Copy
Gene/Insert
  Gene/Insert name: C-term Hec1-targeted Aurora B FRET sensor (alt name: pDL005)
  Insert size (bp): 3947
Terms and licenses: Academic/Nonprofit Terms; Industry Terms: Not Available to Industry
How to cite: C-term Hec1-targeted Aurora B FRET sensor was a gift from Michael Lampson (Addgene plasmid # 45222 ; http://n2t.net/addgene:45222 ; RRID:Addgene_45222)
