>Addgene plasmid #45222 | C-term Hec1-targeted Aurora B FRET sensor | addgene partial sequence | sequence record 64572 | CMV-F 5'-CGCAAATGGGCGGTAGGCGTG-3'
TAAGCAGAGCTCTCTGGCTAACTAGAGAACCCACTGCTTACTGGCTTATCGAAATTAATACGACTCACTA
TAGGGAGACCCAAGCTTGGCGCGCCATGAAGCGCAGTTCAGTTTCCAGCGGTGGTGCTGGCCGCCTCTCC
ATGCAGGAGTTAAGATCCCAGGATGTAAATAAACAAGGCCTCTACACCCCTCAAACCAAAGAGAAACCAA
CCTTTGGAAAGTTGAGTATAAACAAACCGACATCTGAAAGAAAAGTCTCGCTATTTGGCAAAAGAACTAG
TGGACATGGATCCCGGAATAGTCAACTTGGTATATTTTCCAGTTCTGAGAAAATCAAGGACCCGAGACCA
CTTAATGACAAAGCATTCATTCAGCAGTGTATTCGACAACTCTGTGAGTTTCTTACAGAAAATGGTTATG
CACATAATGTGTCCATGAAATCTCTACAAGCTCCCTCTGTTAAAGACTTCCTGAAGATCTTCACATTTCT
TTATGGCTTCCTGTGCCCCTCATACGAACTTCCTGACACAAAGTTTGAAGAAGAGGTTCCAAGAATCTTT
AAAGACCTTGGGTATCCTTTTGCACTATCCAAAAGCTCCATGTACACAGTGGGGGCTCCTCATACATGGC
CTCACATTGTGGCAGCCTTAGTTTGGCTAATAGACTGCATCAAGATACATACTGCCATGAAAGAAAGCTC
ACCTTTATTTGATGATGGGCAGCCTTGGGGAGAAGAAACTGAAGATGGAATTATGCATAATAAGTTGTTT
TTGGACTACACCATAAAATGCTATGAGAGTTTTATGAGTGGTGCCGACAGCTTTGATGAGATGAA
