>Addgene plasmid #45222 | C-term Hec1-targeted Aurora B FRET sensor | addgene partial sequence | sequence record 64575 | EGFP-N 5'-CGTCGCCGTCCAGCTCGACCAG-3'
GCTCCTCGCCCTTGCTCACTCCTCCGGAACCACCGATGGCCACGGTGCGGCGGTTCTTCACGATCTTGTT
CACCTTGCCGCCGGATCCTCCTAACTTTTTCACCAAATCTTTTTCTTCGGCTGTTTGCTTAAGTACTACT
CTTTGTTCTTGTAACATACCTAATCCCTCGTTAAACAGACCTGTAGTATCGTTAATTTCCACTTTAAAGC
CAATGACAAATTTATTGTTTTTATCCCAAATGATCTTGATTTCATCTCCGTCTTGTAAAAGGAATTTCGT
ACCCTGTATCATGCGGTTATTATTTAAATAGCTCACGTTAGTTCCGGTGTGGCAATACCAAATATCATCT
AAACCTTGTGCCGGAGATTCATACATGCTTTTGCCTACAGCATGCCTCTTTTTGAAAATGAAGCAATGAA
CTCGAGACAACCTACTGTCTTCAATTTTACAATTGCAATCCTCGGATCTACCAATGAAAAATGGATTCAC
ACCTTGCTGAATCTCCAGGCTTTCTTGAATAATGCTGTCAGGCAATGGTTTTAAAGTTAAAAACCTACCA
TTACCCTTGGTACCAGCCTTGTACAGCTCGTCCATGCCGTCGGTGGAGTTGCGGGCCACGGCGCTCTCGT
AAACGGTCACCTTGTTGTAGTCCTTGTCGTGGTTCAGGATCTCGATGCGGTGGTCCACAAAGTGATAGTC
GGGCAGCTTCACCGCCTTCTTGGCCCTGTAGATGGTCTTGAAGTCAACGCGGTGGTGGCCGCCGCCCTCC
AGCAGCAGCTTGTGCTTGACGTCGCCCTTCAGCACGCCGTCGCGCACGTACATCCTCTCGGTGGAGGCGT
CCCAGCCGGTGGTCTTCTTCTGCATCACGGGGCCGTTGGGG
